Addgene plasmid #109091: NK613
Purpose: Reporter gene expression in S. rosetta
Depositing lab: Nicole King. Depositing organization: University of California, Berkeley. Publication: Transfection of choanoflagellates illuminates their cell biology and the ancestry of animal septins. Booth DS, Szmidt-Middleton H, King N. Mol Biol Cell. 2018 Dec 1;29(25):3026-3038. doi: 10.1091/mbc.E18-08-0514. Epub 2018 Oct 3. PubMed 30281390.
Backbone
  Vector backbone: pDSB_0057
  Vector type: Choanoflagellate Expression
Growth in bacteria
  Bacterial resistance: Ampicillin, 100 μg/mL
  Growth temperature: 37°C
  Growth strain: DH5alpha
  Copy number: High Copy
Gene/Insert
  Gene/Insert name: mCherry_SV40 NLS (alt name: pActAvrII_mCherry-NLS)
  Species: Synthetic
  Cloning method: Restriction Enzyme; 5′ cloning site unknown (unknown if destroyed); 3′ cloning site unknown (unknown if destroyed)
Terms and licenses: Academic/Nonprofit Terms; Industry Terms: Not Available to Industry
Depositor comments: pDSB_0059 . Please visit https://www.biorxiv.org/content/early/2018/06/09/343111 for bioRxiv preprint.
How to cite: NK613 was a gift from Nicole King (Addgene plasmid # 109091 ; http://n2t.net/addgene:109091 ; RRID:Addgene_109091)
