[The description below was written by a language model from this plasmid's Addgene catalogue record and pLannotate feature annotations shown in this document.]
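Description:
NK613 (also recorded as pDSB_0059, and under the alternative insert name pActAvrII_mCherry-NLS) is a 4,305 nt choanoflagellate expression plasmid built on the pDSB_0057 backbone and intended for reporter gene expression in Salpingoeca rosetta. It is propagated in E. coli as a high-copy plasmid, using a ColE1/pUC-type origin of replication and a β-lactamase (AmpR) cassette with its own bla promoter for ampicillin selection. The remaining annotated bacterial elements point to a pUC18/19-type cloning vector ancestry. These are the CAP binding site, lac promoter and operator, fragments of lacI, lacZα and the multiple cloning site, and short remnants of the pBR322 bom and rop regions. They are not expected to have a role in the choanoflagellate host.

The payload is a synthetic fusion of the monomeric red fluorescent protein mCherry to the SV40 nuclear localization signal, which should concentrate the red signal in the nucleus of transfected cells. The feature table annotates only the mCherry coding sequence. The NLS itself is not called, and roughly 700 nt upstream and about 270 nt downstream of mCherry carry no annotation. These unannotated stretches presumably hold the host-specific regulatory sequences. The alternative name suggests an actin-derived promoter, but the record does not explicitly state the promoter or the 3′ terminator region, and the cloning sites are listed as unknown. The construct serves as a nuclear marker and transfection reporter for cell biological studies in S. rosetta, in keeping with the associated work on establishing transfection in choanoflagellates.
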