Features (pLannotate 1.2.2; 12 found; start..end, strand, type, name):
     95..199     +  promoter       AmpR promoter: bla
    200..1060    +  CDS            AmpR: β-lactamase; bla; confers resistance to ampicillin, carbenicillin, and related antibiotics
   1231..1819    +  rep_origin     ori: high-copy-number ColE1/pMB1/pBR322/pUC origin of replication
   2002..2094    +  CDS            lacI (fragment): lac repressor; lacI; The lac repressor binds to the lac operator to inhibit transcription in E. coli. This inhibition can be relieved by adding lactose or isopropyl-β-D-thiogalactopyranoside (IPTG).
   2107..2128    +  protein_bind   CAP binding site: CAP binding activates transcription in the presence of cAMP. E. coli catabolite activator protein
   2143..2173    +  promoter       lac promoter: promoter for the E. coli lac operon
   2181..2197    +  protein_bind   lac operator: The lac repressor binds to the lac operator to inhibit transcription in E. coli. This inhibition can be relieved by adding lactose or isopropyl-β-D-thiogalactopyranoside (IPTG). lac repressor encoded by lacI
   2896..3603    +  CDS            mCherry: mCherry is a basic (constitutively fluorescent) red fluorescent protein published in 2004, derived from Discosoma sp.. It is reported to be a very rapidly-maturing monomer with low acid sensitivity.
   3877..3909    -  misc_feature   MCS (fragment): pUC18/19 multiple cloning site
   3906..4063    +  CDS            lacZα (fragment): LacZα fragment of β-galactosidase; lacZ fragment
   4069..4168    -  misc_feature   bom (fragment): basis of mobility region from pBR322
   4270..4305    -  CDS            rop (fragment): Rop protein, which maintains plasmids at low copy number; rop
>Addgene plasmid #109091 | NK613 | addgene full sequence | sequence record 212162 | Addgene NGS Result
ACGAAAGGGCCTCGTGATACGCCTATTTTTATAGGTTAATGTCATGATAATAATGGTTTCTTAGACGTCA
GGTGGCACTTTTCGGGGAAATGTGCGCGGAACCCCTATTTGTTTATTTTTCTAAATACATTCAAATATGT
ATCCGCTCATGAGACAATAACCCTGATAAATGCTTCAATAATATTGAAAAAGGAAGAGTATGAGTATTCA
ACATTTCCGTGTCGCCCTTATTCCCTTTTTTGCGGCATTTTGCCTTCCTGTTTTTGCTCACCCAGAAACG
CTGGTGAAAGTAAAAGATGCTGAAGATCAGTTGGGTGCACGAGTGGGTTACATCGAACTGGATCTCAACA
GCGGTAAGATCCTTGAGAGTTTTCGCCCCGAAGAACGTTTTCCAATGATGAGCACTTTTAAAGTTCTGCT
ATGTGGCGCGGTATTATCCCGTATTGACGCCGGGCAAGAGCAACTCGGTCGCCGCATACACTATTCTCAG
AATGACTTGGTTGAGTACTCACCAGTCACAGAAAAGCATCTTACGGATGGCATGACAGTAAGAGAATTAT
GCAGTGCTGCCATAACCATGAGTGATAACACTGCGGCCAACTTACTTCTGACAACGATCGGAGGACCGAA
GGAGCTAACCGCTTTTTTGCACAACATGGGGGATCATGTAACTCGCCTTGATCGTTGGGAACCGGAGCTG
AATGAAGCCATACCAAACGACGAGCGTGACACCACGATGCCTGTAGCAATGGCAACAACGTTGCGCAAAC
TATTAACTGGCGAACTACTTACTCTAGCTTCCCGGCAACAATTAATAGACTGGATGGAGGCGGATAAAGT
TGCAGGACCACTTCTGCGCTCGGCCCTTCCGGCTGGCTGGTTTATTGCTGATAAATCTGGAGCCGGTGAG
CGTGGGTCTCGCGGTATCATTGCAGCACTGGGGCCAGATGGTAAGCCCTCCCGTATCGTAGTTATCTACA
CGACGGGGAGTCAGGCAACTATGGATGAACGAAATAGACAGATCGCTGAGATAGGTGCCTCACTGATTAA
GCATTGGTAACTGTCAGACCAAGTTTACTCATATATACTTTAGATTGATTTAAAACTTCATTTTTAATTT
AAAAGGATCTAGGTGAAGATCCTTTTTGATAATCTCATGACCAAAATCCCTTAACGTGAGTTTTCGTTCC
ACTGAGCGTCAGACCCCGTAGAAAAGATCAAAGGATCTTCTTGAGATCCTTTTTTTCTGCGCGTAATCTG
CTGCTTGCAAACAAAAAAACCACCGCTACCAGCGGTGGTTTGTTTGCCGGATCAAGAGCTACCAACTCTT
TTTCCGAAGGTAACTGGCTTCAGCAGAGCGCAGATACCAAATACTGTTCTTCTAGTGTAGCCGTAGTTAG
GCCACCACTTCAAGAACTCTGTAGCACCGCCTACATACCTCGCTCTGCTAATCCTGTTACCAGTGGCTGC
TGCCAGTGGCGATAAGTCGTGTCTTACCGGGTTGGACTCAAGACGATAGTTACCGGATAAGGCGCAGCGG
TCGGGCTGAACGGGGGGTTCGTGCACACAGCCCAGCTTGGAGCGAACGACCTACACCGAACTGAGATACC
TACAGCGTGAGCTATGAGAAAGCGCCACGCTTCCCGAAGGGAGAAAGGCGGACAGGTATCCGGTAAGCGG
CAGGGTCGGAACAGGAGAGCGCACGAGGGAGCTTCCAGGGGGAAACGCCTGGTATCTTTATAGTCCTGTC
GGGTTTCGCCACCTCTGACTTGAGCGTCGATTTTTGTGATGCTCGTCAGGGGGGCGGAGCCTATGGAAAA
ACGCCAGCAACGCGGCCTTTTTACGGTTCCTGGCCTTTTGCTGGCCTTTTGCTCACATGTTCTTTCCTGC
GTTATCCCCTGATTCTGTGGATAACCGTATTACCGCCTTTGAGTGAGCTGATACCGCTCGCCGCAGCCGA
ACGACCGAGCGCAGCGAGTCAGTGAGCGAGGAAGCGGAAGAGCGCCCAATACGCAAACCGCCTCTCCCCG
CGCGTTGGCCGATTCATTAATGCAGCTGGCACGACAGGTTTCCCGACTGGAAAGCGGGCAGTGAGCGCAA
CGCAATTAATGTGAGTTAGCTCACTCATTAGGCACCCCAGGCTTTACACTTTATGCTTCCGGCTCGTATG
TTGTGTGGAATTGTGAGCGGATAACAATTTCACACAGGAAACAGCTATGACCATGATTACGCCAAGCTTG
TAACAAACTGCCCTGCACCTCGTCTGCCACCTCGGTTGCCACCTTGTCCTCGTTCCCCACCACCTTGTCC
TCGTCCGCTGCCAGCATCGCGATCAGCGTGCTTGCGCTTGGCGCTGCTGCTGCCGGACTTCCCGTTATCG
GCCATACTTTTTGTGGTGTTTCCAGGCGAGATGCGCTGTTGGCAAAGCAAAATGGCAAAACGGCCTTTGC
CACACGCCATCCTCGCCTCACCTCGACGTGCGGCTTTCCTAAACAGGAAACCTGACGAAACGAATTGAGC
GCATTGGCACACGTGTGCTGTGCGCTTTGTGTCGCTGCATGCTATCCACCACGCACCACCCAATCAGTCC
AACTGTGACGTGTCACGCCTAGGCGAAAAAGCGGCGAGAGCGCCAAAGCAAACGCCAAACAAAAACCAAA
GAAGAGCAAACGCAGCGAACTGATGTGAGACAAGGGGGCGGTGCAATGCGTCACTGAACGTGCAAAAGCC
AAAAACAACCAAGAAGCAGCTGCACAACACAACAACAACAACAACAACAACAACACCTTGTTGTCGCAGC
TCTACGTTTGGCATTTTCCTGTTGTTCTCTCTTGCGATCAGTCCGTGTCTCTTTTCTCCCCCTTTTCCCA
GACCACAACCACAAAACAACCAGCCATGGTCTCCAAGGGCGAGGAGGACAACATGGCTATCATCAAGGAG
TTCATGCGCTTCAAGGTCCACATGGAGGGCTCCGTCAACGGCCACGAGTTCGAGATCGAGGGCGAGGGCG
AGGGCCGCCCCTACGAGGGCACCCAGACCGCCAAGCTCAAGGTGACGAAGGGCGGCCCCCTCCCCTTCGC
CTGGGACATCCTCTCCCCCCAGTTCATGTACGGCTCCAAGGCTTACGTCAAGCACCCCGCCGACATCCCC
GACTACCTCAAGCTCTCCTTCCCCGAGGGCTTCAAGTGGGAGCGCGTCATGAACTTCGAGGACGGCGGCG
TCGTCACCGTCACCCAGGACTCCTCTCTTCAGGACGGCGAGTTCATCTACAAGGTCAAGCTGCGCGGCAC
CAACTTCCCCTCCGACGGCCCCGTCATGCAGAAGAAGACGATGGGTTGGGAGGCTTCCTCCGAGCGCATG
TACCCCGAGGACGGCGCCCTCAAGGGCGAGATCAAGCAGCGCCTCAAGCTCAAGGACGGCGGCCACTACG
ACGCCGAGGTCAAGACCACCTACAAGGCCAAGAAGCCCGTCCAGCTCCCCGGCGCCTACAACGTCAACAT
CAAGCTCGACATCACCTCCCACAACGAGGACTACACCATCGTCGAGCAGTACGAGCGTGCCGAGGGCCGC
CACAGCACGGGCGGTATGGACGAGCTTTACAAGGGTGGCGACGGCAGCCCCAAGAAAAAGCGCAAGGTCG
AGGACCCTAAAAAGAAACGCAAGGTCGACTCTTAAGCGCCTCGTTGGTCATTGCCACCTTGTTGCCTCTT
TTGCTGTTGTCCTCGTGTCGACGCGTGCCACGTGCGCTTGTTGTGAGTTGATTCTGCTTCTTGTGCACGT
CATGCCGAGCCCTTGGGCCCCGCAATAAACCCACTATGCCAGTGTAACTATCCTTCCCCCCAATGTATAA
CTGTGACGATCAATGAGCGGTGCCCGTCTAGAGGATCCCCGGGTACCGAGCTCGAATTCACTGGCCGTCG
TTTTACAACGTCGTGACTGGGAAAACCCTGGCGTTACCCAACTTAATCGCCTTGCAGCACATCCCCCTTT
CGCCAGCTGGCGTAATAGCGAAGAGGCCCGCACCGATCGCCCTTCCCAACAGTTGCGCAGCCTGAATGGC
GAATGGCGCCTGATGCGGTATTTTCTCCTTACGCATCTGTGCGGTATTTCACACCGCATATGGTGCACTC
TCAGTACAATCTGCTCTGATGCCGCATAGTTAAGCCAGCCCCGACACCCGCCAACACCCGCTGACGCGCC
CTGACGGGCTTGTCTGCTCCCGGCATCCGCTTACAGACAAGCTGTGACCGTCTCCGGGAGCTGCATGTGT
CAGAGGTTTTCACCGTCATCACCGAAACGCGCGAG
